>Addgene plasmid #125851 | pEGFP-SUN1_888 | addgene full sequence | sequence record 246261 | Addgene NGS Result
TAGTTATTAATAGTAATCAATTACGGGGTCATTAGTTCATAGCCCATATATGGAGTTCCGCGTTACATAA
CTTACGGTAAATGGCCCGCCTGGCTGACCGCCCAACGACCCCCGCCCATTGACGTCAATAATGACGTATG
TTCCCATAGTAACGCCAATAGGGACTTTCCATTGACGTCAATGGGTGGAGTATTTACGGTAAACTGCCCA
CTTGGCAGTACATCAAGTGTATCATATGCCAAGTACGCCCCCTATTGACGTCAATGACGGTAAATGGCCC
GCCTGGCATTATGCCCAGTACATGACCTTATGGGACTTTCCTACTTGGCAGTACATCTACGTATTAGTCA
TCGCTATTACCATGGTGATGCGGTTTTGGCAGTACATCAATGGGCGTGGATAGCGGTTTGACTCACGGGG
ATTTCCAAGTCTCCACCCCATTGACGTCAATGGGAGTTTGTTTTGGCACCAAAATCAACGGGACTTTCCA
AAATGTCGTAACAACTCCGCCCCATTGACGCAAATGGGCGGTAGGCGTGTACGGTGGGAGGTCTATATAA
GCAGAGCTGGTTTAGTGAACCGTCAGATCCGCTAGCGCTACCGGACTCAGATCTGCCACCATGGATTTTT
CTCGGCTTCACATGTACAGTCCTCCCCAGTGTGTGCCGGAGAACACGGGCTACACGTATGCGCTCAGTTC
CAGCTATTCTTCAGATGCTCTGGATTTTGAGACGGAGCACAAATTGGACCCTGTATTTGATTCTCCACGG
ATGTCCCGCCGTAGTTTGCGCCTGGCCACGACAGCATGCACCCTGGGGGATGGTGAGGCTGTGGGTGCCG
ACAGCGGCACCAGCAGCGCTGTCTCCCTGAAGAACCGAGCGGCCAGAACAACAAAACAGCGCAGAAGCAC
AAACAAATCAGCTTTTAGTATCAACCACGTGTCAAGGCAGGTCACGTCCTCTGGCGTCAGCCACGGCGGC
ACTGTCAGCCTGCAGGATGCTGTGACTCGACGGCCTCCTGTATTGGACGAGTCTTGGATTCGTGAACAGA
CCACAGTGGACCACTTCTGGGGTCTTGATGATGATGGTGATCTTAAAGGTGGAAATAAAGCTGCCATTCA
GGGAAACGGGGATGTGGGAGCCGCCGCCGCCACCGCGCACAACGGCTTCTCCTGCAGCAACTGCAGCATG
CTGTCCGAGCGCAAGGACGTGCTCACGGCGCACCCCGCGGCCCCCGGGCCCGTGTCGAGAGTTTATTCTA
GGGACAGGAATCAAAAATGCGGTGCGTCTTTCTACGTGAATAGGATTTTGTGGCTGGCCAGATACACTGC
ATCATCTTTTTCATCATTTTTAGTTCAACTTTTTCAAGTGGTTTTAATGAAGCTCAGTTATGAATCAGAA
AATTACAAATTGAAAACTCATGAATCAAAAGATTGTGAATCCGAAAGCTATAAGTCAAAAAGCCATGAAT
CAAAAGGCGACGACTGTAAGGGCAAGAGGCACCTCGACGCGCACACAGCCGCCCACTCGCAGTCGCCACG
GCTGCCCGGTCGGGCAGGGACCCTCTGGCACATCTGGGCATGTGCAGGTTACTTCTTGCTGCAGATTCTG
CGCAGGATCGGAGCTGTGGGCCAGGCTGTGTCCAGGACGGCGTGGTCGGCCCTTTGGCTGGCCGTGGTTG
CTCCAGGGAAGGCAGCCTCTGGAGTGTTCTGGTGGCTGGGGATTGGATGGTACCAGTTTGTTACTTTGAT
TTCTTGGCTGAATGTGTTTCTTCTTACCAGGTGCCTTCGAAACATCTGCAAGTTTTTAGTCTTGCTCATC
CCACTCTTCCTTTTACTAGCAGGTCTCTCCTTACGGGGCCAGGGCAATTTCTTTTCGTTCTTGCCCGTGT
TGAACTGGGCAAGCATGCATAGAACACAGCGGGTGGATGACCCCCAGGACGTGTTTAAACCCACGACTTC
TCGCCTGAAGCAGCCTCTGCAGGGTGACAGTGAGGCTTTTCCGTGGCATTGGATGAGTGGCGTGGAGCAG
CAGGTGGCCTCTCTGTCTGGACAGTGCCACCACCATGGTGAGAATCTCCGAGAGCTGACCACTTTGCTAC
AGAAGCTGCAGGCTCGGGTGGACCAGATGGAAGGCGGCGCTGCCGGGCCGTCAGCTTCGGTCAGAGACGC
TGTGGGACAGCCCCCGAGGGAGACTGACTTTATGGCCTTTCACCAAGAACATGAAGTGCGTATGTCACAC
TTGGAAGATATTCTGGGAAAACTGAGAGAAAAATCTGAGGCCATCCAGAAGGAACTAGAACAGACCAAGC
AAAAAACAATCAGTGCGGTTGGTGAGCAGCTCCTGCCCACGGTCGAGCACCTCCAGCTGGAGCTGGATCA
GCTAAAGTCAGAGCTGTCCAGCTGGCGACACGTGAAGACCGGCTGTGAGACAGTGGATGCCGTACAAGAA
AGAGTGGACGTGCAAGTCAGAGAAATGGTGAAACTCCTGTTTTCCGAAGATCAGCAAGGCGGTTCTCTGG
AACAGCTGCTGCAGAGGTTCTCATCACAGTTTGTGAGCAAAGGCGACTTGCAGACGATGCTGCGAGACCT
GCAGCTGCAGATCCTGCGGAACGTCACCCACCACGTTTCCGTGACCAAGCAGCTCCCAACCTCAGAAGCC
GTGGTGTCTGCTGTGAGCGAGGCGGGGGCGTCTGGAATAACAGAGGCGCAAGCACGTGCCATCGTGAACA
GCGCCTTGAAGCTGTATTCCCAAGATAAGACCGGGATGGTGGACTTTGCTCTGGAATCTGGTGGTGGCAG
CATCTTGAGTACTCGCTGTTCTGAAACTTACGAAACCAAAACGGCGCTGATGAGTCTGTTTGGGATCCCG
CTGTGGTACTTCTCGCAGTCCCCGCGCGTGGTCATCCAGCCTGACATTTACCCCGGTAACTGCTGGGCAT
TTAAAGGCTCCCAGGGGTACCTGGTGGTGAGGCTCTCCATGATGATCCACCCAGCCGCCTTCACTCTGGA
GCACATCCCTAAGACGCTGTCGCCAACAGGCAACATCAGCAGCGCCCCCAAGGACTTCGCCGTCTATGGA
TTAGAAAATGAGTATCAGGAAGAAGGGCAGCTTCTGGGACAGTTCACGTATGATCAGGATGGGGAGTCGC
TCCAGATGTTCCAGGCCCTGAAAAGACCCGACGACACAGCTTTCCAAATAGTGGAACTTCGGATTTTTTC
TAACTGGGGCCATCCTGAGTATACCTGTCTGTATCGGTTCAGAGTTCATGGCGAACCTGTCAAGGTCGAC
GGTACCGCGGGCCCGGGATCCATCGCCACCATGGTGAGCAAGGGCGAGGAGCTGTTCACCGGGGTGGTGC
CCATCCTGGTCGAGCTGGACGGCGACGTAAACGGCCACAAGTTCAGCGTGTCCGGCGAGGGCGAGGGCGA
TGCCACCTACGGCAAGCTGACCCTGAAGTTCATCTGCACCACCGGCAAGCTGCCCGTGCCCTGGCCCACC
CTCGTGACCACCCTGACCTACGGCGTGCAGTGCTTCAGCCGCTACCCCGACCACATGAAGCAGCACGACT
TCTTCAAGTCCGCCATGCCCGAAGGCTACGTCCAGGAGCGCACCATCTTCTTCAAGGACGACGGCAACTA
CAAGACCCGCGCCGAGGTGAAGTTCGAGGGCGACACCCTGGTGAACCGCATCGAGCTGAAGGGCATCGAC
TTCAAGGAGGACGGCAACATCCTGGGGCACAAGCTGGAGTACAACTACAACAGCCACAACGTCTATATCA
TGGCCGACAAGCAGAAGAACGGCATCAAGGTGAACTTCAAGATCCGCCACAACATCGAGGACGGCAGCGT
GCAGCTCGCCGACCACTACCAGCAGAACACCCCCATCGGCGACGGCCCCGTGCTGCTGCCCGACAACCAC
TACCTGAGCACCCAGTCCGCCCTGAGCAAAGACCCCAACGAGAAGCGCGATCACATGGTCCTGCTGGAGT
TCGTGACCGCCGCCGGGATCACTCTCGGCATGGACGAGCTGTACAAGTAAAGCGGCCGCGACTCTAGATC
ATAATCAGCCATACCACATTTGTAGAGGTTTTACTTGCTTTAAAAAACCTCCCACACCTCCCCCTGAACC
TGAAACATAAAATGAATGCAATTGTTGTTGTTAACTTGTTTATTGCAGCTTATAATGGTTACAAATAAAG
CAATAGCATCACAAATTTCACAAATAAAGCATTTTTTTCACTGCATTCTAGTTGTGGTTTGTCCAAACTC
ATCAATGTATCTTAAGGCGTAAATTGTAAGCGTTAATATTTTGTTAAAATTCGCGTTAAATTTTTGTTAA
ATCAGCTCATTTTTTAACCAATAGGCCGAAATCGGCAAAATCCCTTATAAATCAAAAGAATAGACCGAGA
TAGGGT
[37 nt withheld, positions 4417-4453]
AAAGAACGTGGACTCCAACGTCAAAGG
[49 nt withheld, positions 4481-4529]
T
[91 nt withheld, positions 4531-4621]
G
[124 nt withheld, positions 4623-4746]
CAGGTGGCACTTTTCGGGGAAATGTGCGCGGAACCCCTATTTGTTTATTTTTCTAAATACATTCAAATAT
GTATCCGCTCATGAGACAATAACCCTGATAAATGCTTCAATAATATTGAAAAAGGAAGAGTCCTGAGGCG
GAAAGAACCAGCTGTGGAATGTGTGTCAGTTAGGGTGTGGAAAGTCCCCAGGCTCCCCAGCAGGCAGAAG
TATGCAAAGCATGCATCTCAATTAGTCAGCAACCAGGTGTGGAAAGTCCCCAGGCTCCCCAGCAGGCAGA
AGTATGCAAAGCATGCATCTCAATTAGTCAGCAACCATAGTCCCGCCCCTAACTCCGCCCATCCCGCCCC
TAACTCCGCCCAGTTCCGCCCATTCTCCGCCCCATGGCTGACTAATTTTTTTTATTTATGCAGAGGCCGA
GGCCGCCTCGGCCTCTGAGCTATTCCAGAAGTAGTGAGGAGGCTTTTTTGGAGGCCTAGGCTTTTGCAAA
GATCGATCAAGAGACAGGATGAGGATCGTTTCGCATGATTGAACAAGATGGATTGCACGCAGGTTCTCCG
GCCGCTTGGGTGGAGAGGCTATTCGGCTATGACTGGGCACAACAGACAATCGGCTGCTCTGATGCCGCCG
TGTTCCGGCTGTCAGCGCAGGGGCGCCCGGTTCTTTTTGTCAAGACCGACCTGTCCGGTGCCCTGAATGA
ACTGCAAGACGAGGCAGCGCGGCTATCGTGGCTGGCCACGACGGGCGTTCCTTGCGCAGCTGTGCTCGAC
GTTGTCACTGAAGCGGGAAGGGACTGGCTGCTATTGGGCGAAGTGCCGGGGCAGGATCTCCTGTCATCTC
ACCTTGCTCCTGCCGAGAAAGTATCCATCATGGCTGATGCAATGCGGCGGCTGCATACGCTTGATCCGGC
TACCTGCCCATTCGACCACCAAGCGAAACATCGCATCGAGCGAGCACGTACTCGGATGGAAGCCGGTCTT
GTCGATCAGGATGATCTGGACGAAGAGCATCAGGGGCTCGCGCCAGCCGAACTGTTCGCCAGGCTCAAGG
CGAGCATGCCCGACGGCGAGGATCTCGTCGTGACCCATGGCGATGCCTGCTTGCCGAATATCATGGTGGA
AAATGGCCGCTTTTCTGGATTCATCGACTGTGGCCGGCTGGGTGTGGCGGACCGCTATCAGGACATAGCG
TTGGCTACCCGTGATATTGCTGAAGAGCTTGGCGGCGAATGGGCTGACCGCTTCCTCGTGCTTTACGGTA
TCGCCGCTCCCGATTCGCAGCGCATCGCCTTCTATCGCCTTCTTGACGAGTTCTTCTGAGCGGGACTCTG
GGGTTCGAAATGACCGACCAAGCGACGCCCAACCTGCCATCACGAGATTTCGATTCCACCGCCGCCTTCT
ATGAAAGGTTGGGCTTCGGAATCGTTTTCCGGGACGCCGGCTGGATGATCCTCCAGCGCGGGGATCTCAT
GCTGGAGTTCTTCGCCCACCCTAGGGGGAGGCTAACTGAAACACGGAAGGAGACAATACCGGAAGGAACC
CGCGCTATGACGGCAATAAAAAGACAGAATAAAACGCACGGTGTTGGGTCGTTTGTTCATAAACGCGGGG
TTCGGTCCCAGGGCTGGCACTCTGTCGATACCCCACCGAGACCCCATTGGGGCCAATACGCCCGCGTTTC
TTCCTTTTCCCCACCCCACCCCCCAAGTTCGGGTGAAGGCCCAGGGCTCGCAGCCAACGTCGGGGCGGCA
GGCCCTGCCATAGCCTCAGGTTACTCATATATACTTTAGATTGATTTAAAACTTCATTTTTAATTTAAAA
GGATCTAGGTGAAGATCCTTTTTGATAATCTCATGACCAAAATCCCTTAACGTGAGTTTTCGTTCCACTG
AGCGTCAGACCCCGTAGAAAAGATCAAAGGATCTTCTTGAGATCCTTTTTTTCTGCGCGTAATCTGCTGC
TTGCAAACAAAAAAACCACCGCTACCAGCGGTGGTTTGTTTGCCGGATCAAGAGCTACCAACTCTTTTTC
CGAAGGTAACTGGCTTCAGCAGAGCGCAGATACCAAATACTGTTCTTCTAGTGTAGCCGTAGTTAGGCCA
CCACTTCAAGAACTCTGTAGCACCGCCTACATACCTCGCTCTGCTAATCCTGTTACCAGTGGCTGCTGCC
AGTGGCGATAAGTCGTGTCTTACCGGGTTGGACTCAAGACGATAGTTACCGGATAAGGCGCAGCGGTCGG
GCTGAACGGGGGGTTCGTGCACACAGCCCAGCTTGGAGCGAACGACCTACACCGAACTGAGATACCTACA
GCGTGAGCTATGAGAAAGCGCCACGCTTCCCGAAGGGAGAAAGGCGGACAGGTATCCGGTAAGCGGCAGG
GTCGGAACAGGAGAGCGCACGAGGGAGCTTCCAGGGGGAAACGCCTGGTATCTTTATAGTCCTGTCGGGT
TTCGCCACCTCTGACTTGAGCGTCGATTTTTGTGATGCTCGTCAGGGGGGCGGAGCCTATGGAAAAACGC
CAGCAACGCGGCCTTTTTACGGTTCCTGGCCTTTTGCTGGCCTTTTGCTCACATGTTCTTTCCTGCGTTA
TCCCCTGATTCTGTGGATAACCGTATTACCGCCATGCAT
Features (pLannotate 1.2.2; 16 found; start..end, strand, type, name):
     61..364     +  enhancer       CMV enhancer: human cytomegalovirus immediate early enhancer
    365..568     +  promoter       CMV promoter: human cytomegalovirus (CMV) immediate early promoter
    591..614     +  misc_feature   MCS (fragment): multiple cloning site
    621..3284    +  CDS            SUN1: SUN1_HUMAN - Also known as KIAA0810, UNC84A. Experimental evidence at protein level: Swiss-Prot protein existence level 1. As a component of the LINC (LInker of Nucleoskeleton and Cytoskeleton) complex involved in the connection between the nuclear lamina and the cytoskeleton (PubMed:18039933, PubMed:18396275). The nucleocytoplasmic interactions established by the LINC complex play an important role in the transmission of mechanical forces across the nuclear envelope and in nuclear movement and positioning (By similarity). Required for interkinetic nuclear migration (INM) and essential for nuc
   3285..3311    +  misc_feature   MCS (fragment): multiple cloning site
   3321..4040    +  CDS            EGFP: the original enhanced GFP (Yang et al., 1996) mammalian codon-optimized
   4057..4140    +  CDS            large T antigen (fragment): large T antigen from SV40 (simian virus 40)
   4163..4284    +  polyA_signal   SV40 poly(A) signal: SV40 polyadenylation signal
   4318..4746    -  rep_origin     f1 ori (sequence partly withheld): f1 bacteriophage origin of replication; arrow indicates direction of (+) strand synthesis
   4773..4877    +  promoter       AmpR promoter: bla
   4879..5236    +  promoter       SV40 promoter: SV40 enhancer and early promoter
   5271..6065    +  CDS            NeoR/KanR: aminoglycoside phosphotransferase from Tn5; aph(3')-II (or nptII); confers resistance to neomycin, kanamycin, and G418 (Geneticin®)
   6086..6238    +  CDS            ble (fragment): BLE_KLEPN - Experimental evidence at protein level: Swiss-Prot protein existence level 1. Binding protein with a strong affinity to the bleomycin family of antibiotics. Binds to CL990; an antimitotic-antibiotic compound. From Klebsiella pneumoniae.
   6297..6344    +  polyA_signal   HSV TK poly(A) signal: herpes simplex virus thymidine kinase polyadenylation signal (Cole and Stacy, 1985)
   6435..6451    -  polyA_signal   bGH poly(A) signal (fragment): bovine growth hormone polyadenylation signal
   6673..7261    +  rep_origin     ori: high-copy-number ColE1/pMB1/pBR322/pUC origin of replication
