[The description below was written by a language model from this plasmid's Addgene catalogue record and pLannotate feature annotations shown in this document.]
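Description:
pEGFP-SUN1_888 is a mammalian expression plasmid built on the pEGFP-N3 backbone, about 7.4 kb in total, that produces the human SUN1 splice variant SUN1_888 fused at its C terminus to EGFP. The roughly 2.66 kb SUN1 coding sequence was inserted between the Bgl II and Sal I sites of the multiple cloning site, so that it sits directly downstream of the human cytomegalovirus immediate early enhancer and promoter. It reads through a short remnant of the polylinker into the mammalian codon-optimised EGFP open reading frame. Transcripts are terminated by the SV40 polyadenylation signal. The short large T antigen fragment annotated just upstream of that signal is probably part of the same SV40-derived 3′ region rather than a functional element.

The plasmid is propagated in E. coli through a high-copy ColE1/pUC-type origin and also carries an f1 phage origin for single-stranded DNA production. A single NeoR/KanR (Tn5 aminoglycoside phosphotransferase) gene serves both hosts. A bacterial bla-type promoter drives it for kanamycin selection in bacteria, and the adjacent SV40 enhancer/early promoter, paired with the HSV TK polyadenylation signal, drives it in mammalian cells for G418 selection of stable transfectants. The small ble and bGH poly(A) fragments in the annotation appear to be partial matches within backbone sequence, not working parts.

SUN1 is an inner nuclear membrane component of the LINC complex, which links the nuclear lamina to the cytoskeleton. This construct lets the localisation and behaviour of the 888 isoform be followed by fluorescence. It was deposited with work comparing the SUN1_888, SUN1_785 and SUN1_916 variants in directional cell migration.
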