Addgene plasmid #125851: pEGFP-SUN1_888
Purpose: Expresses SUN1_888 tagged with GFP in mammalian cells
Depositing lab: Miki Hieda. Publication: SUN1 splice variants, SUN1_888, SUN1_785, and predominant SUN1_916, variably function in directional cell migration. Nishioka Y, Imaizumi H, Imada J, Katahira J, Matsuura N, Hieda M. Nucleus. 2016 Nov;7(6):572-584. doi: 10.1080/19491034.2016.1260802. PubMed 27858498.
Backbone
  Vector backbone: pEGFP-N3
  Backbone manufacturer: Clonetech
  Backbone size w/o insert (bp): 4700
  Total vector size (bp): 7400
  Vector type: Mammalian Expression
  Selectable markers: Neomycin (select with G418)
Growth in bacteria
  Bacterial resistance: Kanamycin, 50 μg/mL
  Growth temperature: 37°C
  Growth strain: DH5alpha
  Copy number: Unknown
Gene/Insert
  Gene/Insert name: SUN1_888
  Species: H. sapiens (human)
  Insert size (bp): 2661
  GenBank ID: AB648918
  Entrez Gene: SUN1 (a.k.a. UNC84A)
  Tag / fusion protein: GFP (C terminal on insert)
  Cloning method: Restriction Enzyme; 5′ cloning site Bgl II (unknown if destroyed); 3′ cloning site Sal I (unknown if destroyed)
  Sequencing primers: 5′ AAATTAGATCTGCCACCATGGATTTTTCTCGGCTTCACATGTACAGT; 3′ AAATTGTCGACCTTGACAGGTTCGCCATGAACTCTGAACCG
Terms and licenses: Academic/Nonprofit Terms; Industry Terms: Not Available to Industry
How to cite: pEGFP-SUN1_888 was a gift from Miki Hieda (Addgene plasmid # 125851 ; http://n2t.net/addgene:125851 ; RRID:Addgene_125851)
