>Addgene plasmid #125851 | pEGFP-SUN1_888 | depositor partial sequence | sequence record 240890 | pEGFP-SUN1_888 sequence 2667 bps
ATGGATTTTTCTCGGCTTCACATGTACAGTCCTCCCCAGTGTGTGCCGGAGAACACGGGCTACACGTATG
CGCTCAGTTCCAGCTATTCTTCAGATGCTCTGGATTTTGAGACGGAGCACAAATTGGACCCTGTATTTGA
TTCTCCACGGATGTCCCGCCGTAGTTTGCGCCTGGCCACGACAGCATGCACCCTGGGGGATGGTGAGGCT
GTGGGTGCCGACAGCGGCACCAGCAGCGCTGTCTCCCTGAAGAACCGAGCGGCCAGAACAACAAAACAGC
GCAGAAGCACAAACAAATCAGCTTTTAGTATCAACCACGTGTCAAGGCAGGTCACGTCCTCTGGCGTCAG
CCACGGCGGCACTGTCAGCCTGCAGGATGCTGTGACTCGACGGCCTCCTGTATTGGACGAGTCTTGGATT
CGTGAACAGACCACAGTGGACCACTTCTGGGGTCTTGATGATGATGGTGATCTTAAAGGTGGAAATAAAG
CTGCCATTCAGGGAAACGGGGATGTGGGAGCCGCCGCCGCCACCGCGCACAACGGCTTCTCCTGCAGCAA
CTGCAGCATGCTGTCCGAGCGCAAGGACGTGCTCACGGCGCACCCCGCGGCCCCCGGGCCCGTGTCGAGA
GTTTATTCTAGGGACAGGAATCAAAAATGCGGTGCGTCTTTCTACGTGAATAGGATTTTGTGGCTGGCCA
GATACACTGCATCATCTTTTTCATCATTTTTAGTTCAACTTTTTCAAGTGGTTTTAATGAAGCTCAGTTA
TGAATCAGAAAATTACAAATTGAAAACTCATGAATCAAAAGATTGTGAATCCGAAAGCTATAAGTCAAAA
AGCCATGAATCAAAAGGCGACGACTGTAAGGGCAAGAGGCACCTCGACGCGCACACAGCCGCCCACTCGC
AGTCGCCACGGCTGCCCGGTCGGGCAGGGACCCTCTGGCACATCTGGGCATGTGCAGGTTACTTCTTGCT
GCAGATTCTGCGCAGGATCGGAGCTGTGGGCCAGGCTGTGTCCAGGACGGCGTGGTCGGCCCTTTGGCTG
GCCGTGGTTGCTCCAGGGAAGGCAGCCTCTGGAGTGTTCTGGTGGCTGGGGATTGGATGGTACCAGTTTG
TTACTTTGATTTCTTGGCTGAATGTGTTTCTTCTTACCAGGTGCCTTCGAAACATCTGCAAGTTTTTAGT
CTTGCTCATCCCACTCTTCCTTTTACTAGCAGGTCTCTCCTTACGGGGCCAGGGCAATTTCTTTTCGTTC
TTGCCCGTGTTGAACTGGGCAAGCATGCATAGAACACAGCGGGTGGATGACCCCCAGGACGTGTTTAAAC
CCACGACTTCTCGCCTGAAGCAGCCTCTGCAGGGTGACAGTGAGGCTTTTCCGTGGCATTGGATGAGTGG
CGTGGAGCAGCAGGTGGCCTCTCTGTCTGGACAGTGCCACCACCATGGTGAGAATCTCCGAGAGCTGACC
ACTTTGCTACAGAAGCTGCAGGCTCGGGTGGACCAGATGGAAGGCGGCGCTGCCGGGCCGTCAGCTTCGG
TCAGAGACGCTGTGGGACAGCCCCCGAGGGAGACTGACTTTATGGCCTTTCACCAAGAACATGAAGTGCG
TATGTCACACTTGGAAGATATTCTGGGAAAACTGAGAGAAAAATCTGAGGCCATCCAGAAGGAACTAGAA
CAGACCAAGCAAAAAACAATCAGTGCGGTTGGTGAGCAGCTCCTGCCCACGGTCGAGCACCTCCAGCTGG
AGCTGGATCAGCTAAAGTCAGAGCTGTCCAGCTGGCGACACGTGAAGACCGGCTGTGAGACAGTGGATGC
CGTACAAGAAAGAGTGGACGTGCAAGTCAGAGAAATGGTGAAACTCCTGTTTTCCGAAGATCAGCAAGGC
GGTTCTCTGGAACAGCTGCTGCAGAGGTTCTCATCACAGTTTGTGAGCAAAGGCGACTTGCAGACGATGC
TGCGAGACCTGCAGCTGCAGATCCTGCGGAACGTCACCCACCACGTTTCCGTGACCAAGCAGCTCCCAAC
CTCAGAAGCCGTGGTGTCTGCTGTGAGCGAGGCGGGGGCGTCTGGAATAACAGAGGCGCAAGCACGTGCC
ATCGTGAACAGCGCCTTGAAGCTGTATTCCCAAGATAAGACCGGGATGGTGGACTTTGCTCTGGAATCTG
GTGGTGGCAGCATCTTGAGTACTCGCTGTTCTGAAACTTACGAAACCAAAACGGCGCTGATGAGTCTGTT
TGGGATCCCGCTGTGGTACTTCTCGCAGTCCCCGCGCGTGGTCATCCAGCCTGACATTTACCCCGGTAAC
TGCTGGGCATTTAAAGGCTCCCAGGGGTACCTGGTGGTGAGGCTCTCCATGATGATCCACCCAGCCGCCT
TCACTCTGGAGCACATCCCTAAGACGCTGTCGCCAACAGGCAACATCAGCAGCGCCCCCAAGGACTTCGC
CGTCTATGGATTAGAAAATGAGTATCAGGAAGAAGGGCAGCTTCTGGGACAGTTCACGTATGATCAGGAT
GGGGAGTCGCTCCAGATGTTCCAGGCCCTGAAAAGACCCGACGACACAGCTTTCCAAATAGTGGAACTTC
GGATTTTTTCTAACTGGGGCCATCCTGAGTATACCTGTCTGTATCGGTTCAGAGTTCATGGCGAACCTGT
CAAGTGA
